Addgene plasmid #138840: pPD304 VPR-ZF43
Purpose: Constitutive expression of VPR-ZF43 under the CMV promoter.
Depositing lab: Joshua Leonard. Depositing organization: Northwestern University. Publication: The COMET toolkit for composing customizable genetic programs in mammalian cells. Donahue PS, Draut JW, Muldoon JJ, Edelstein HI, Bagheri N, Leonard JN. Nat Commun. 2020 Feb 7;11(1):779. doi: 10.1038/s41467-019-14147-5. PubMed 32034124.
Backbone
  Vector backbone: pPD005 pcDNA Golden Gate
  Vector type: Mammalian Expression, Synthetic Biology
Growth in bacteria
  Bacterial resistance: Ampicillin, 100 μg/mL
  Growth temperature: 37°C
  Growth strain: DH5alpha
  Copy number: High Copy
Gene/Insert
  Gene/Insert name: VPR-ZF43
  Species: Synthetic
  Promoter: CMV
  Tag / fusion protein: 3xFlag (N terminal on insert)
  Cloning method: Gibson Cloning
  Sequencing primers: 5′ CGCAAATGGGCGGTAGGCGTG; 3′ TAGAAGGCACAGTCGAGG
Terms and licenses: Academic/Nonprofit Terms; Industry Terms: Not Available to Industry
Depositor comments: Leonard Lab plasmid reference number: L1369
How to cite: pPD304 VPR-ZF43 was a gift from Joshua Leonard (Addgene plasmid # 138840 ; http://n2t.net/addgene:138840 ; RRID:Addgene_138840)
