[The description below was written by a language model from this plasmid's Addgene catalogue record and pLannotate feature annotations shown in this document.]
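Description:
pPD304 VPR-ZF43 is a mammalian expression plasmid built on pPD005, a pcDNA-derived backbone adapted for Golden Gate assembly, and belongs to the COMET toolkit of parts for composing synthetic genetic programs in mammalian cells. It is propagated in E. coli as a high-copy plasmid through a ColE1/pUC-type origin and selected with ampicillin via the β-lactamase gene and its native promoter. An f1 phage origin is also present. The feature table shows an SV40 early promoter followed by only a short fragment of a bleomycin-family resistance gene and an SV40 poly(A) signal, so the backbone does not appear to carry an intact mammalian selection marker, which points to transient transfection as the likely mode of use.

The payload is a synthetic transcription factor expressed constitutively from the human CMV immediate-early enhancer and promoter and terminated by the bovine growth hormone polyadenylation signal. A T7 promoter sits just upstream of the coding region. The open reading frame begins with an N-terminal 3xFLAG epitope for detection, followed by the tripartite VPR activation domain, which the annotation picks up as VP16-derived minimal repeats, a portion of human RELA (p65) and the Epstein-Barr virus Rta activation domain. The ZF43 zinc-finger DNA-binding domain named in the record is not annotated but presumably occupies the unannotated stretch between the Rta domain and the poly(A) signal. Together these parts yield a strong activator that is recruited by ZF43 to promoters carrying its cognate binding sites, and so drives reporter or output genes in engineered mammalian circuits.
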