Features (pLannotate 1.2.2; 23 found; start..end, strand, type, name):
     28..80      -  misc_feature   bom (fragment): basis of mobility region from pBR322
    235..614     +  enhancer       CMV enhancer: human cytomegalovirus immediate early enhancer
    615..818     +  promoter       CMV promoter: human cytomegalovirus (CMV) immediate early promoter
    814..847     +  LTR            5' LTR (truncated) (fragment): truncated 5' long terminal repeat (LTR) from HIV-1
    863..881     +  promoter       T7 promoter: promoter for bacteriophage T7 RNA polymerase
    952..975     +  CDS            3xFLAG (fragment): three tandem FLAG® epitope tags
   1147..1163    +  CDS            VP96 (fragment): 6 tandem repeats of the minimal activation domain of herpes simplex virus VP16 (Cheng et al., 2013)
   1210..1989    +  CDS            RELA (fragment): TF65_HUMAN - Also known as NFKB3. Experimental evidence at protein level: Swiss-Prot protein existence level 1. NF-kappa-B is a pleiotropic transcription factor present in almost all cell types and is the endpoint of a series of signal transduction events that are initiated by a vast array of stimuli related to many biological processes such as inflammation, immunity, differentiation, cell growth, tumorigenesis and apoptosis. NF-kappa-B is a homo- or heterodimeric complex formed by the Rel-like domain- containing proteins RELA/p65, RELB, NFKB1/p105, NFKB1/p50, REL and NFKB2/p52. The heterodime
   2008..2577    +  CDS            Rta AD: transcriptional activation domain from the human herpesvirus 4 (Epstein-Barr virus) replication and transcription activator Rta/BRLF1 (Hardwick et al., 1992; Chavez et al., 2015)
   2940..3051    +  polyA_signal   bGH poly(A) signal: bovine growth hormone polyadenylation signal
   3168..3189    +  promoter       SV40 promoter (fragment): SV40 enhancer and early promoter
   3210..3638    +  rep_origin     f1 ori (sequence partly withheld): f1 bacteriophage origin of replication; arrow indicates direction of (+) strand synthesis
   3643..3665    +  promoter       SV40 promoter (fragment): SV40 enhancer and early promoter
   3666..3857    +  promoter       SV40 promoter: SV40 early promoter
   3884..3982    +  CDS            ble (fragment): BLE_KLEPN - Experimental evidence at protein level: Swiss-Prot protein existence level 1. Binding protein with a strong affinity to the bleomycin family of antibiotics. Binds to CL990; an antimitotic-antibiotic compound. From Klebsiella pneumoniae.
   3977..4098    +  polyA_signal   SV40 poly(A) signal: SV40 polyadenylation signal
   4171..4187    -  protein_bind   lac operator: The lac repressor binds to the lac operator to inhibit transcription in E. coli. This inhibition can be relieved by adding lactose or isopropyl-β-D-thiogalactopyranoside (IPTG). lac repressor encoded by lacI
   4195..4225    -  promoter       lac promoter: promoter for the E. coli lac operon
   4240..4261    -  protein_bind   CAP binding site: CAP binding activates transcription in the presence of cAMP. E. coli catabolite activator protein
   4274..4366    -  CDS            lacI (fragment): lac repressor; lacI; The lac repressor binds to the lac operator to inhibit transcription in E. coli. This inhibition can be relieved by adding lactose or isopropyl-β-D-thiogalactopyranoside (IPTG).
   4549..5137    -  rep_origin     ori: high-copy-number ColE1/pMB1/pBR322/pUC origin of replication
   5308..6168    -  CDS            AmpR: β-lactamase; bla; confers resistance to ampicillin, carbenicillin, and related antibiotics
   6169..6273    -  promoter       AmpR promoter: bla
>Addgene plasmid #138840 | pPD304 VPR-ZF43 | addgene full sequence | sequence record 321970 | Addgene NGS Result
GACGGATCGGGAGATCTCCCGATCCCCTATGGTGCACTCTCAGTACAATCTGCTCTGATGCCGCATAGTT
AAGCCAGTATCTGCTCCCTGCTTGTGTGTTGGAGGTCGCTGAGTAGTGCGCGAGCAAAATTTAAGCTACA
ACAAGGCAAGGCTTGACCGACAATTGCATGAAGAATCTGCTTAGGGTTAGGCGTTTTGCGCTGCTTCGCG
ATGTACGGGCCAGATATACGCGTTGACATTGATTATTGACTAGTTATTAATAGTAATCAATTACGGGGTC
ATTAGTTCATAGCCCATATATGGAGTTCCGCGTTACATAACTTACGGTAAATGGCCCGCCTGGCTGACCG
CCCAACGACCCCCGCCCATTGACGTCAATAATGACGTATGTTCCCATAGTAACGCCAATAGGGACTTTCC
ATTGACGTCAATGGGTGGAGTATTTACGGTAAACTGCCCACTTGGCAGTACATCAAGTGTATCATATGCC
AAGTACGCCCCCTATTGACGTCAATGACGGTAAATGGCCCGCCTGGCATTATGCCCAGTACATGACCTTA
TGGGACTTTCCTACTTGGCAGTACATCTACGTATTAGTCATCGCTATTACCATGGTGATGCGGTTTTGGC
AGTACATCAATGGGCGTGGATAGCGGTTTGACTCACGGGGATTTCCAAGTCTCCACCCCATTGACGTCAA
TGGGAGTTTGTTTTGGCACCAAAATCAACGGGACTTTCCAAAATGTCGTAACAACTCCGCCCCATTGACG
CAAATGGGCGGTAGGCGTGTACGGTGGGAGGTCTATATAAGCAGAGCTCTCTGGCTAACTAGAGAACCCA
CTGCTTACTGGCTTATCGAAATTAATACGACTCACTATAGGGAGTCCCAAGCTGGCTAGCGCCACCATGG
ATTATAAGGATCACGATGGCGACTACAAGGACCACGATATTGACTACAAAGACGATGACGATAAAATGGC
TCCTAAGAAAAAGCGCAAAGTCGGTATCCATGGCGTTCCCGGATCAGACGCATTGGACGATTTTGATCTG
GATATGCTGGGAAGTGACGCCCTCGATGATTTTGACCTTGACATGCTTGGTTCGGATGCCCTTGATGACT
TTGACCTCGACATGCTCGGCAGTGACGCCCTTGATGATTTCGACCTGGACATGCTGATTAACTCTAGAAG
TTCCGGATCTGTTGGTAGCCAGTACCTGCCCGACACCGACGACCGGCACCGGATCGAGGAAAAGCGGAAG
CGGACCTACGAGACATTCAAGAGCATCATGAAGAAGTCCCCCTTCAGCGGCCCCACCGACCCTAGACCTC
CACCTAGAAGAATCGCCGTGCCCAGCAGATCCAGCGCCAGCGTGCCAAAACCTGCCCCCCAGCCTTACCC
CTTCACCAGCAGCCTGAGCACCATCAACTACGACGAGTTCCCTACCATGGTGTTCCCCAGCGGCCAGATC
TCTCAGGCCTCTGCTCTGGCTCCAGCCCCTCCTCAGGTGCTGCCTCAGGCTCCTGCTCCTGCACCAGCTC
CAGCCATGGTGTCTGCACTGGCTCAGGCACCAGCACCCGTGCCTGTGCTGGCTCCTGGACCTCCACAGGC
TGTGGCTCCACCAGCCCCTAAACCTACACAGGCCGGCGAGGGCACACTGTCTGAAGCTCTGCTGCAGCTG
CAGTTCGACGACGAGGATCTGGGAGCCCTGCTGGGAAACAGCACCGATCCTGCCGTGTTCACCGACCTGG
CCAGCGTGGACAACAGCGAGTTCCAGCAGCTGCTGAACCAGGGCATCCCTGTGGCCCCTCACACCACCGA
GCCCATGCTGATGGAATACCCCGAGGCCATCACCCGGCTCGTGACAGGCGCTCAGAGGCCTCCTGATCCA
GCTCCTGCCCCTCTGGGAGCACCAGGCCTGCCTAATGGACTGCTGTCTGGCGACGAGGACTTCAGCTCTA
TCGCCGATATGGATTTCTCAGCCTTGCTGGGCTCTGGCAGCGGCAGCCGGGATTCCAGGGAAGGGATGTT
TTTGCCGAAGCCTGAGGCCGGCTCCGCTATTAGTGACGTGTTTGAGGGCCGCGAGGTGTGCCAGCCAAAA
CGAATCCGGCCATTTCATCCTCCAGGAAGTCCATGGGCCAACCGCCCACTCCCCGCCAGCCTCGCACCAA
CACCAACCGGTCCAGTACATGAGCCAGTCGGGTCACTGACCCCGGCACCAGTCCCTCAGCCACTGGATCC
AGCGCCCGCAGTGACTCCCGAGGCCAGTCACCTGTTGGAGGATCCCGATGAAGAGACGAGCCAGGCTGTC
AAAGCCCTTCGGGAGATGGCCGATACTGTGATTCCCCAGAAGGAAGAGGCTGCAATCTGTGGCCAAATGG
ACCTTTCCCATCCGCCCCCAAGGGGCCATCTGGATGAGCTGACAACCACACTTGAGTCCATGACCGAGGA
TCTGAACCTGGACTCACCCCTGACCCCGGAATTGAACGAGATTCTGGATACCTTCCTGAACGACGAGTGC
CTCTTGCATGCCATGCATATCAGCACAGGACTGTCCATCTTCGACACATCTCTGTTTTCTGGTTCTGGTT
CTGGTTCAGGATCCGGTACCGGTGGAGCTAGACCCGGGGAGCGCCCCTTCCAGTGTCGCATTTGCATGCG
GAACTTTTCGCGCCAGGACAGGCTTGACAGGCATACCCGTACTCATACCGGTGAAAAACCGTTTCAGTGT
CGGATCTGTATGCGAAATTTCTCCCAGAAGGAGCACTTGGCGGGGCATCTACGTACGCACACCGGCGAGA
AGCCATTCCAATGCCGAATATGCATGCGCAACTTCAGTCGCCGCGACAACCTGAACCGGCACCTAAAAAC
CCACCTGAGAGGATCTTAAGCGGCCGCTCGAGTCTAGAGGGCCCGTTTAAACCCGCTGATCAGCCTCGAC
TGTGCCTTCTAGTTGCCAGCCATCTGTTGTTTGCCCCTCCCCCGTGCCTTCCTTGACCCTGGAAGGTGCC
ACTCCCACTGTCCTTTCCTAATAAAATGAGGAAATTGCATCGCATTGTCTGAGTAGGTGTCATTCTATTC
TGGGGGGTGGGGTGGGGCAGGACAGCAAGGGGGAGGATTGGGAAGTCAATAGCAGGCATGCTGGGGATGC
GGTGGGCTCTATGGCTTCTGAGGCGGAAAGAACCAGCTGGGGCTCTAGGGGGTATCCCC
[124 nt withheld, positions 3210-3333]
C
[91 nt withheld, positions 3335-3425]
A
[49 nt withheld, positions 3427-3475]
CCTTTGACGTTGGAGTCCACGTTCTTT
[37 nt withheld, positions 3503-3539]
ACCCTATCTCGGTCTATTCTTTTGATTTATAAGGGATTTTGCCGATTTCGGCCTATTGGTTAAAAAATGA
GCTGATTTAACAAAAATTTAACGCGAATTAATTCTGTGGAATGTGTGTCAGTTAGGCTCAATTAGTCAGC
AACCATAGTCCCGCCCCTAACTCCGCCCATCCCGCCCCTAACTCCGCCCAGTTCCGCCCATTCTCCGCCC
CATGGCTGACTAATTTTTTTTATTTATGCAGAGGCCGAGGCCGCCTCTGCCTCTGAGCTATTCCAGAAGT
AGTGAGGAGGCTTTTTTGGAGGCCTAGGCTTTTGCAAAAAGCTCCCGGGAGCTTGTATATCCATTTTCGG
AGGTTGGGCTTCGGAATCGTTTTCCGGGACGCCGGCTGGATGATCCTCCAGCGCGGGGATCTCATGCTGG
AGTTCTTCGCCCACCCCAACTTGTTTATTGCAGCTTATAATGGTTACAAATAAAGCAATAGCATCACAAA
TTTCACAAATAAAGCATTTTTTTCACTGCATTCTAGTTGTGGTTTGTCCAAACTCATCAATGTATCTTAT
CATGTCTGTATACCGTCGACCTCTAGCTAGAGCTTGGCGTAATCATGGTCATAGCTGTTTCCTGTGTGAA
ATTGTTATCCGCTCACAATTCCACACAACATACGAGCCGGAAGCATAAAGTGTAAAGCCTGGGGTGCCTA
ATGAGTGAGCTAACTCACATTAATTGCGTTGCGCTCACTGCCCGCTTTCCAGTCGGGAAACCTGTCGTGC
CAGCTGCATTAATGAATCGGCCAACGCGCGGGGAGAGGCGGTTTGCGTATTGGGCGCTCTTCCGCTTCCT
CGCTCACTGACTCGCTGCGCTCGGTCGTTCGGCTGCGGCGAGCGGTATCAGCTCACTCAAAGGCGGTAAT
ACGGTTATCCACAGAATCAGGGGATAACGCAGGAAAGAACATGTGAGCAAAAGGCCAGCAAAAGGCCAGG
AACCGTAAAAAGGCCGCGTTGCTGGCGTTTTTCCATAGGCTCCGCCCCCCTGACGAGCATCACAAAAATC
GACGCTCAAGTCAGAGGTGGCGAAACCCGACAGGACTATAAAGATACCAGGCGTTTCCCCCTGGAAGCTC
CCTCGTGCGCTCTCCTGTTCCGACCCTGCCGCTTACCGGATACCTGTCCGCCTTTCTCCCTTCGGGAAGC
GTGGCGCTTTCTCATAGCTCACGCTGTAGGTATCTCAGTTCGGTGTAGGTCGTTCGCTCCAAGCTGGGCT
GTGTGCACGAACCCCCCGTTCAGCCCGACCGCTGCGCCTTATCCGGTAACTATCGTCTTGAGTCCAACCC
GGTAAGACACGACTTATCGCCACTGGCAGCAGCCACTGGTAACAGGATTAGCAGAGCGAGGTATGTAGGC
GGTGCTACAGAGTTCTTGAAGTGGTGGCCTAACTACGGCTACACTAGAAGAACAGTATTTGGTATCTGCG
CTCTGCTGAAGCCAGTTACCTTCGGAAAAAGAGTTGGTAGCTCTTGATCCGGCAAACAAACCACCGCTGG
TAGCGGTGGTTTTTTTGTTTGCAAGCAGCAGATTACGCGCAGAAAAAAAGGATCTCAAGAAGATCCTTTG
ATCTTTTCTACGGGGTCTGACGCTCAGTGGAACGAAAACTCACGTTAAGGGATTTTGGTCATGAGATTAT
CAAAAAGGATCTTCACCTAGATCCTTTTAAATTAAAAATGAAGTTTTAAATCAATCTAAAGTATATATGA
GTAAACTTGGTCTGACAGTTACCAATGCTTAATCAGTGAGGCACCTATCTCAGCGATCTGTCTATTTCGT
TCATCCATAGTTGCCTGACTCCCCGTCGTGTAGATAACTACGATACGGGAGGGCTTACCATCTGGCCCCA
GTGCTGCAATGATACCGCGAGATCCACGCTCACCGGCTCCAGATTTATCAGCAATAAACCAGCCAGCCGG
AAGGGCCGAGCGCAGAAGTGGTCCTGCAACTTTATCCGCCTCCATCCAGTCTATTAATTGTTGCCGGGAA
GCTAGAGTAAGTAGTTCGCCAGTTAATAGTTTGCGCAACGTTGTTGCCATTGCTACAGGCATCGTGGTGT
CACGCTCGTCGTTTGGTATGGCTTCATTCAGCTCCGGTTCCCAACGATCAAGGCGAGTTACATGATCCCC
CATGTTGTGCAAAAAAGCGGTTAGCTCCTTCGGTCCTCCGATCGTTGTCAGAAGTAAGTTGGCCGCAGTG
TTATCACTCATGGTTATGGCAGCACTGCATAATTCTCTTACTGTCATGCCATCCGTAAGATGCTTTTCTG
TGACTGGTGAGTACTCAACCAAGTCATTCTGAGAATAGTGTATGCGGCGACCGAGTTGCTCTTGCCCGGC
GTCAATACGGGATAATACCGCGCCACATAGCAGAACTTTAAAAGTGCTCATCATTGGAAAACGTTCTTCG
GGGCGAAAACTCTCAAGGATCTTACCGCTGTTGAGATCCAGTTCGATGTAACCCACTCGTGCACCCAACT
GATCTTCAGCATCTTTTACTTTCACCAGCGTTTCTGGGTGAGCAAAAACAGGAAGGCAAAATGCCGCAAA
AAAGGGAATAAGGGCGACACGGAAATGTTGAATACTCATACTCTTCCTTTTTCAATATTATTGAAGCATT
TATCAGGGTTATTGTCTCATGAGCGGATACATATTTGAATGTATTTAGAAAAATAAACAAATAGGGGTTC
CGCGCACATTTCCCCGAAAAGTGCCACCTGACGTC
