>Addgene plasmid #138840 | pPD304 VPR-ZF43 | depositor partial sequence | sequence record 268347 | VPR-ZF43 gene
ATGGATTATAAGGATCACGATGGCGACTACAAGGACCACGATATTGACTACAAAGACGATGACGATAAAA
TGGCTCCTAAGAAAAAGCGCAAAGTCGGTATCCATGGCGTTCCCGGATCAGACGCATTGGACGATTTTGA
TCTGGATATGCTGGGAAGTGACGCCCTCGATGATTTTGACCTTGACATGCTTGGTTCGGATGCCCTTGAT
GACTTTGACCTCGACATGCTCGGCAGTGACGCCCTTGATGATTTCGACCTGGACATGCTGATTAACTCTA
GAAGTTCCGGATCTGTTGGTAGCCAGTACCTGCCCGACACCGACGACCGGCACCGGATCGAGGAAAAGCG
GAAGCGGACCTACGAGACATTCAAGAGCATCATGAAGAAGTCCCCCTTCAGCGGCCCCACCGACCCTAGA
CCTCCACCTAGAAGAATCGCCGTGCCCAGCAGATCCAGCGCCAGCGTGCCAAAACCTGCCCCCCAGCCTT
ACCCCTTCACCAGCAGCCTGAGCACCATCAACTACGACGAGTTCCCTACCATGGTGTTCCCCAGCGGCCA
GATCTCTCAGGCCTCTGCTCTGGCTCCAGCCCCTCCTCAGGTGCTGCCTCAGGCTCCTGCTCCTGCACCA
GCTCCAGCCATGGTGTCTGCACTGGCTCAGGCACCAGCACCCGTGCCTGTGCTGGCTCCTGGACCTCCAC
AGGCTGTGGCTCCACCAGCCCCTAAACCTACACAGGCCGGCGAGGGCACACTGTCTGAAGCTCTGCTGCA
GCTGCAGTTCGACGACGAGGATCTGGGAGCCCTGCTGGGAAACAGCACCGATCCTGCCGTGTTCACCGAC
CTGGCCAGCGTGGACAACAGCGAGTTCCAGCAGCTGCTGAACCAGGGCATCCCTGTGGCCCCTCACACCA
CCGAGCCCATGCTGATGGAATACCCCGAGGCCATCACCCGGCTCGTGACAGGCGCTCAGAGGCCTCCTGA
TCCAGCTCCTGCCCCTCTGGGAGCACCAGGCCTGCCTAATGGACTGCTGTCTGGCGACGAGGACTTCAGC
TCTATCGCCGATATGGATTTCTCAGCCTTGCTGGGCTCTGGCAGCGGCAGCCGGGATTCCAGGGAAGGGA
TGTTTTTGCCGAAGCCTGAGGCCGGCTCCGCTATTAGTGACGTGTTTGAGGGCCGCGAGGTGTGCCAGCC
AAAACGAATCCGGCCATTTCATCCTCCAGGAAGTCCATGGGCCAACCGCCCACTCCCCGCCAGCCTCGCA
CCAACACCAACCGGTCCAGTACATGAGCCAGTCGGGTCACTGACCCCGGCACCAGTCCCTCAGCCACTGG
ATCCAGCGCCCGCAGTGACTCCCGAGGCCAGTCACCTGTTGGAGGATCCCGATGAAGAGACGAGCCAGGC
TGTCAAAGCCCTTCGGGAGATGGCCGATACTGTGATTCCCCAGAAGGAAGAGGCTGCAATCTGTGGCCAA
ATGGACCTTTCCCATCCGCCCCCAAGGGGCCATCTGGATGAGCTGACAACCACACTTGAGTCCATGACCG
AGGATCTGAACCTGGACTCACCCCTGACCCCGGAATTGAACGAGATTCTGGATACCTTCCTGAACGACGA
GTGCCTCTTGCATGCCATGCATATCAGCACAGGACTGTCCATCTTCGACACATCTCTGTTTTCTGGTTCT
GGTTCTGGTTCAGGATCCGGTACCGGTGGAGCTAGACCCGGGGAGCGCCCCTTCCAGTGTCGCATTTGCA
TGCGGAACTTTTCGCGCCAGGACAGGCTTGACAGGCATACCCGTACTCATACCGGTGAAAAACCGTTTCA
GTGTCGGATCTGTATGCGAAATTTCTCCCAGAAGGAGCACTTGGCGGGGCATCTACGTACGCACACCGGC
GAGAAGCCATTCCAATGCCGAATATGCATGCGCAACTTCAGTCGCCGCGACAACCTGAACCGGCACCTAA
AAACCCACCTGAGAGGATCTTAA
